Addgene plasmid #26757: pNNS2-ySEc
Depositing lab: Michael Elowitz. Depositing organization: California Institute of Technology. Publication: Regulatory activity revealed by dynamic correlations in gene expression noise. Dunlop MJ, Cox RS, Levine JH, Murray RM, Elowitz MB. Nat Genet. 2008 Dec . 40(12):1493-8. 10.1038/ng.281 PubMed 19029898.
Backbone
  Vector backbone: Lutz & Bujard
  Backbone size w/o insert (bp): 4000
  Vector type: Bacterial Expression
Growth in bacteria
  Bacterial resistance: Kanamycin, 50 μg/mL
  Growth temperature: 37°C
  Growth strain: DH5alpha
  Copy number: Low Copy
Gene/Insert
  Gene/Insert name: YFP, CFP and gal promoters
  Insert size (bp): 2100
  Cloning method: Restriction Enzyme
  Sequencing primers: 5′ n/a
Terms and licenses: Academic/Nonprofit Terms; Industry Terms: Not Available to Industry
How to cite: pNNS2-ySEc was a gift from Michael Elowitz (Addgene plasmid # 26757 ; http://n2t.net/addgene:26757 ; RRID:Addgene_26757)
