[The description below was written by a language model from this plasmid's Addgene catalogue record and pLannotate feature annotations shown in this document.]
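Description:
pNNS2-ySEc is a low-copy bacterial expression plasmid built on a Lutz & Bujard modular backbone and designed as a two-colour transcriptional reporter for promoters of the Escherichia coli galactose regulon. It replicates from the pSC101 origin, which depends on the plasmid-encoded Rep101 (RepA) protein, and is selected with kanamycin through a Tn5-derived neo/nptII gene. That gene is followed by a lambda t0 terminator, and a short leftover fragment of the Tn5 transposase lies next to it.

The insert is recorded as YFP, CFP and gal promoters, and the annotated sequence shows two divergently oriented reporter cassettes. On the forward strand, a genomic segment running from the end of modF into the first codons of galE, which is the region containing the galE promoter, sits upstream of mCerulean (CFP). This is followed by a loxP site and by the rrnB T1 and T7Te terminators. On the reverse strand, a segment running from yeiB into the start of galS, the galS promoter region, precedes a second fluorescent protein open reading frame ending at an rrnB T1 terminator. The automated annotation labels this reading frame hfriFP, but given the catalogue entry it most likely corresponds to the YFP; the annotated galS fragment slightly overlaps this reading frame. The plasmid name fits a YFP–galS / galE–CFP layout, although the record does not spell this out.

Because the terminators insulate each cassette, the two colours report galS and galE promoter activity independently within the same cell. This fits the associated study, which inferred regulatory activity from dynamic correlations in gene expression noise. The record does not explain the purpose of the single loxP site.
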