Features (pLannotate 1.2.2; 15 found; start..end, strand, type, name):
      7..87      +  CDS            modF (fragment): MODF_ECOLI - Also known as ORF6 From Escherichia coli (strain K12).
    351..428     +  CDS            galE (fragment): GALE_ECOLI - Also known as galD. Experimental evidence at protein level: Swiss-Prot protein existence level 1. Involved in the metabolism of galactose. Catalyzes the conversion of UDP-galactose (UDP-Gal) to UDP-glucose (UDP-Glc) through a mechanism involving the transient reduction of NAD. It is only active on UDP-galactose and UDP-glucose. From Escherichia coli (strain K12).
    479..1189    +  CDS            mCerulean: mCerulean is a basic (constitutively fluorescent) cyan fluorescent protein published in 2005, derived from Aequorea victoria. It is reported to be a very rapidly-maturing monomer.
   1196..1229    +  protein_bind   loxP: Cre-mediated recombination occurs in the 8-bp core sequence (GCATACAT). Cre recombinase
   1238..1309    +  terminator     rrnB T1 terminator: transcription terminator T1 from the E. coli rrnB gene
   1325..1352    +  terminator     T7Te terminator: phage T7 early transcription terminator
   2131..3081    -  CDS            Rep101: RepA protein needed for replication with the pSC101 origin; rep101
   3129..3351    -  rep_origin     pSC101 ori: low-copy replication origin that requires the Rep101 protein
   3843..3937    -  terminator     lambda t0 terminator: transcription terminator from phage lambda
   3971..4762    -  CDS            neo: KKA2_KLEPN - Also known as kan, nptII. Experimental evidence at protein level: Swiss-Prot protein existence level 1. Resistance to kanamycin, neomycin, paromomycin, ribostamycin, butirosin and gentamicin B. From Klebsiella pneumoniae.
   4794..4913    -  CDS            tnpA (fragment): TN5P_ECOLX - Also known as tnp. Experimental evidence at protein level: Swiss-Prot protein existence level 1. Mediates transposition of transposon Tn5 by a 'cut and paste' mechanism. First, the monomeric transposase binds the 19 bp inverted DNA repeats flanking the transposon. Then, dimerization of the DNA- bound transposase creates a synaptic DNA complex. After nicking of the first DNA strand, excision of the transposon proceeds through a series of intermediates. The transposase then mediates the insertion of the transposon at a new site by strand transfer. The activity of the wild- type tran
   4993..5079    -  terminator     rrnB T1 terminator: Escherichia coli rrnB; transcription terminator T1 from the E. coli rrnB gene
   5109..5822    -  CDS            hfriFP: hfriFP is a fluorescent protein published in 2013, derived from Herbaspirillum frisingense.
   5813..5926    -  CDS            galS (fragment): GALS_ECOLI - Experimental evidence at protein level: Swiss-Prot protein existence level 1. Repressor of the mgl operon. Binds galactose and D-fucose as inducers. GalS binds to an operator DNA sequence within its own coding sequence (corresponding to residues 15 to 20). From Escherichia coli (strain K12).
   6071..6142    -  CDS            yeiB (fragment): YEIB_ECOLI - Protein predicted: Swiss-Prot protein existence level 4. Involved in transport. From Escherichia coli (strain K12).
>Addgene plasmid #26757 | pNNS2-ySEc | depositor full sequence | sequence record 12664 | Author sequence
GGATCCGATGCGCCTGCCTGTATTACCCATCGTCTTGAGTTCGTGCCGGACGGTGGACTCTATCGCTATG
TGCTGACAAAAATATATTGAGTCGGTAGTGCTGACCTTGCCGGAGGCGGCCTTAGCACCCTCTCCGGCCA
ACGGTTCGACGCATGCAGGCATGAAACCGCGTCTTTTTTCAGATAAAAAGCGCAATCATTCATAAACCCT
CTGTTTTATAATCACTTAATCGCGCATAAAAAACGGCTAAATTCTTGTGTAAACGATTCCACTAATTTAT
TCCATGTCACACTTTTCGCATCTTTGTTATGCTATGGTTATTTCATACCATAAGCCTAATGGAGCGAATT
ATGAGAGTTCTGGTTACCGGTGGTAGCGGTTACATTGGAAGTCATACCTGTGTGCAATTACTGCAAAACG
GTCATGATGCTCGAGTTAACTTTAAAGAGGAGAAAGGTACCGCATGACTAGCAAAAGAAGCAAAGGTGAA
GAACTGTTCACTGGTGTTGTTCCAATTCTGGTTGAACTGGATGGTGATGTTAATGGTCACAAATTTTCTG
TCTCTGGTGAGGGTGAAGGTGATGCAACCTACGGTAAACTGACCCTGAAATTTATTTGCACTACTGGTAA
ACTGCCTGTTCCGTGGCCAACCCTGGTCACTACTCTGACTTGGGGTGTTCAATGCTTTGCTCGTTACCCA
GATCACATGAAACAGCATGACTTTTTCAAGTCTGCCATGCCGGAAGGTTATGTTCAGGAACGTACTATCT
TTTTCAAAGATGACGGTAACTACAAGACCCGTGCTGAAGTCAAGTTTGAAGGTGATACCCTGGTTAATCG
TATCGAGCTGAAAGGTATTGATTTTAAAGAAGATGGTAACATTCTGGGTCACAAACTGGAATACAACGCT
ATTTCTGATAATGTATACATCACTGCTGACAAACAAAAGAATGGTATCAAAGCTAATTTCAAAATTCGTC
ACAACATTGAAGATGGTAGCGTTCAACTGGCAGACCATTATCAACAAAATACTCCAATTGGCGATGGCCC
TGTCCTGCTGCCAGACAACCATTACCTGTCCACCCAATCTCGTCTGTCTAAAGATCCGAACGAAAAGCGC
GATCACATGGTCCTGCTGGAGTTTGTAACCGCTGCTGGTATTACCCTGGGCATGGATGAACTGTATAAAT
AATAGATAACTTCGTATAGCATACATTATACGAAGTTATCCAGGCATCAAATAAAACGAAAGGCTCAGTC
GAAAGACTGGGCCTTTCGTTTTATCTGTTGTTTGTCGGTGAACGCTCTCTACTAGAGTCACACTGGCTCA
CCTTCGGGTGGGCCTTTCTGCGTTTAACAGCTATTGTAGATAAGTGGGGATACTACGGGTATAAAAAAAC
CCGCCGGGGCGGGTTTTTTTACGTTGCTTCAGAGCTGATGTGGTGGAGATCGAATTTCAAAGGTTAGTTT
TTTCATGACTTCCCTCTCCCCCAAATAAAAAGGCCTGCTGGCGATTACCAGCCAGCAGGCCTAGTATTAA
CCGTGTCCTTCTCGATTTGAATAAATAAAAACAGCCGTTGCCAGAAAGAGGCACGGCTGTTTTTATTTTT
CTAGGGTACGGGTTTTGCTGCCCGCAAACGGGCTGTTCTGGTGTTGCTAGTTTGTTATCAGAATCGCAGA
TCCGGCTTCAGGTTTGCCGGCTGAAAGCGCTATTTCTTCCAGAATTGCCATGATTTTTTCCCCACGGGAG
GCGTCACTGGCTCCCGTGTTGTCGGCAGCTTTGATTCGATAAGCAGCATCGCCTGTTTCAGGCTGTCTAT
GTGTGACTGTTGAGCTGTAACAAGTTGTCTCAGGTGTTCAATTTCATGTTCTAGTTGCTTTGTTTTACTG
GTTTCACCTGTTCTATTAGGTGTTACATGCTGTTCATCTGTTACATTGTCGATCTGTTCATGGTGAACAG
CTTTAAATGCACCAAAAACTCGTAAAAGCTCTGATGTATCTATCTTTTTTACACCGTTTTCATCTGTGCA
TATGGACAGTTTTCCCTTTGATATCTAACGGTGAACAGTTGTTCTACTTTTGTTTGTTAGTCTTGATGCT
TCACTGATAGATACAAGAGCCATAAGAACCTCAGATCCTTCCGTATTTAGCCAGTATGTTCTCTAGTGTG
GTTCGTTGTTTTTGCGTGAGCCATGAGAACGAACCATTGAGATCATGCTTACTTTGCATGTCACTCAAAA
ATTTTGCCTCAAAACTGGTGAGCTGAATTTTTGCAGTTAAAGCATCGTGTAGTGTTTTTCTTAGTCCGTT
ACGTAGGTAGGAATCTGATGTAATGGTTGTTGGTATTTTGTCACCATTCATTTTTATCTGGTTGTTCTCA
AGTTCGGTTACGAGATCCATTTGTCTATCTAGTTCAACTTGGAAAATCAACGTATCAGTCGGGCGGCCTC
GCTTATCAACCACCAATTTCATATTGCTGTAAGTGTTTAAATCTTTACTTATTGGTTTCAAAACCCATTG
GTTAAGCCTTTTAAACTCATGGTAGTTATTTTCAAGCATTAACATGAACTTAAATTCATCAAGGCTAATC
TCTATATTTGCCTTGTGAGTTTTCTTTTGTGTTAGTTCTTTTAATAACCACTCATAAATCCTCATAGAGT
ATTTGTTTTCAAAAGACTTAACATGTTCCAGATTATATTTTATGAATTTTTTTAACTGGAAAAGATAAGG
CAATATCTCTTCACTAAAAACTAATTCTAATTTTTCGCTTGAGAACTTGGCATAGTTTGTCCACTGGAAA
ATCTCAAAGCCTTTAACCAAAGGATTCCTGATTTCCACAGTTCTCGTCATCAGCTCTCTGGTTGCTTTAG
CTAATACACCATAAGCATTTTCCCTACTGATGTTCATCATCTGAGCGTATTGGTTATAAGTGAACGATAC
CGTCCGTTCTTTCCTTGTAGGGTTTTCAATCGTGGGGTTGAGTAGTGCCACACAGCATAAAATTAGCTTG
GTTTCATGCTCCGTTAAGTCATAGCGACTAATCGCTAGTTCATTTGCTTTGAAAACAACTAATTCAGACA
TACATCTCAATTGGTCTAGGTGATTTTAATCACTATACCAATTGAGATGGGCTAGTCAATGATAATTACT
AGTCCTTTTCCTTTGAGTTGTGGGTATCTGTAAATTCTGCTAGACCTTTGCTGGAAAACTTGTAAATTCT
GCTAGACCCTCTGTAAATTCCGCTAGACCTTTGTGTGTTTTTTTTGTTTATATTCAAGTGGTTATAATTT
ATAGAATAAAGAAAGAATAAAAAAAGATAAAAAGAATAGATCCCAGCCCTGTGTATAACTCACTACTTTA
GTCAGTTCCGCAGTATTACAAAAGGATGTCGCAAACGCTGTTTGCTCCTCTACAAAACAGACCTTAAAAC
CCTAAAGGCTTAAGTAGCACCCTCGCAAGCTCGGGCAAATCGCTGAATATTCCTTTTGTCTCCGACCATC
AGGCACCTGAGTCGCTGTCTTTTTCGTGACATTCAGTTCGCTGCGCTCACGGCTCTGGCAGTGAATGGGG
GTAAATGGCACTACAGGCGCCTTTTATGGATTCATGCAAGGAAACTACCCATAATACAAGAAAAGCCCGT
CACGGGCTTCTCAGGGCGTTTTATGGCGGGTCTGCTATGTGGTGCTATCTGACTTTTTGCTGTTCAGCAG
TTCCTGCCCTCTGATTTTCCAGTCTGACCACTTCGGATTATCCCGTGACAGGTCATTCAGACTGGCTAAT
GCACCCAGTAAGGCAGCGGTATCATCAACAGGCTTACCCGTCTTACTGTCCCTAGTGCTTGGATTCTCAC
CAATAAAAAACGCCCGGCGGCAACCGAGCGTTCTGAACAAATCCAGATGGAGTTCTGAGGTCATTACTGG
ATCTATCAACAGGAGTCCAAGCGAGCTCTCGAACCCCAGAGTCCCGCTCAGAAGAACTCGTCAAGAAGGC
GATAGAAGGCGATGCGCTGCGAATCGGGAGCGGCGATACCGTAAAGCACGAGGAAGCGGTCAGCCCATTC
GCCGCCAAGCTCTTCAGCAATATCACGGGTAGCCAACGCTATGTCCTGATAGCGGTCCGCCACACCCAGC
CGGCCACAGTCGATGAATCCAGAAAAGCGGCCATTTTCCACCATGATATTCGGCAAGCAGGCATCGCCAT
GGGTCACGACGAGATCCTCGCCGTCGGGCATGCGCGCCTTGAGCCTGGCGAACAGTTCGGCTGGCGCGAG
CCCCTGATGCTCTTCGTCCAGATCATCCTGATCGACAAGACCGGCTTCCATCCGAGTACGTGCTCGCTCG
ATGCGATGTTTCGCTTGGTGGTCGAATGGGCAGGTAGCCGGATCAAGCGTATGCAGCCGCCGCATTGCAT
CAGCCATGATGGATACTTTCTCGGCAGGAGCAAGGTGAGATGACAGGAGATCCTGCCCCGGCACTTCGCC
CAATAGCAGCCAGTCCCTTCCCGCTTCAGTGACAACGTCGAGCACAGCTGCGCAAGGAACGCCCGTCGTG
GCCAGCCACGATAGCCGCGCTGCCTCGTCCTGCAGTTCATTCAGGGCACCGGACAGGTCGGTCTTGACAA
AAAGAACCGGGCGCCCCTGCGCTGACAGCCGGAACACGGCGGCATCAGAGCAGCCGATTGTCTGTTGTGC
CCAGTCATAGCCGAATAGCCTCTCCACCCAAGCGGCCGGAGAACCTGCGTGCAATCCATCTTGTTCAATC
ATGCGAAACGATCCTCATCCTGTCTCTTGATCAGATCTTGATCCCCTGCGCCATCAGATCCTTGGCGGCA
AGAAAGCCATCCAGTTTACTTTGCAGGGCTTCCCAACCTTACCAGAGGGCGCCCCAGCTGGCAATTCCGA
CGTCTAAGAAACCATTATTATCATGACATTAACCTATAAAAATAGGCGTATCACGAGGCCCTTTCGTCTT
CACGGATCTTCTAGGGCGGCGGATTTGTCCTACTCAGGAGAGCGTTCACCGACAAACAACAGATAAAACG
AAAGGCCCAGTCTTTCGACTGAGCCTTTCGTTTTATTTGATGCCTCTAGACTCAGCTAATTAAGCTTATT
TGTATAGTTCATCCATGCCATGTGTAATCCCAGCAGCTGTTACAAACTCAAGAAGGACCATGTGGTCTCT
CTTTTCGTTGGGATCTTTCGAAAGGGCAGATTGATAGGACAGGTAATGGTTGTCTGGTAAAAGGACAGGG
CCATCGCCAATTGGAGTATTTTGTTGATAATGGTCTGCTAGTTGAACGCTTCCATCTTCAATGTTGTGTC
TAATTTTGAAGTTAACTTTGATTCCATTCTTTTGTTTGTCTGCCATGATGTATACATTGTGTGAGTTATA
GTTGTATTCCAATTTGTGTCCAAGAATGTTTCCATCTTCTTTAAAATCAATACCTTTTAACTCGATTCTA
TTAACAAGGGTATCACCTTCAAACTTGACTTCAGCACGTGTCTTGTAGTTCCCGTCATCTTTGAAAAATA
TAGTTCTTTCCTGTACATAACCTTCGGGCATGGCACTCTTGAAAAAGTCATGCCGTTTCATATGATCTGG
GTATCTAGCAAAGCATTTTAGACCATAACCGAAAGTAGTGACAAGTGTTGGCCATGGAACAGGTAGTTTT
CCAGTAGTGCAAATAAATTTAAGGGTAAGTTTTCCGTATGTTGCATCACCTTCACCCTCTCCACTGACAG
AAAATTTGTGCCCATTAACATCACCATCTAATTCAACAAGAATTGGGACAACTCCAGTGAAAAGTTCTTC
TCCTTTACGCATGCGGTACCTTTCTCCTCTTTAATGAATTGTCGACTATTGAGCACCCGGGAAACCGTTG
CCACAGAGACGCCAGCCTGACGCGCTACATCACGAATGGTGATCATATTCACTACCTGTTATGAGATTGC
AGTAAATGACTGCTTGCTGGCGGCTATTTTGTCAGCACTGAATACAGGACTTCGTGAATCGAGTCACAGC
AATGGAAACGGTTACAGCCGTTTTGTTAACGAATGTGATCCAGATCGTTATCTTGATGTTTTAGATATTG
CCGGTCCGGCAGCACGCAAAGTTAACTGACGCCAGAGCCATTCCACCGGCCCTGGCGGAAGTAACGCAGC
CAG
