>Addgene plasmid #26757 | pNNS2-ySEc | addgene partial sequence | sequence record 33190 | 26757 with GFPfusionRev
GAATTGGGACAACTCCAGTGAAAAGTTCTTCTCCTTTACGCATGCGGTACCTTTCTCCTCTTTAATGAAT
TGTCGACTATTGAGCACCCGGGAAACCGTTGCCACAGAGACGCCAGCCTGACGCGCTACATCACGAATGG
TGATCATATTCACTACCTGTTATGAGATTGCAGTAAATGACTGCTTGCTGGCGGCTATTTTGTCAGCACT
GAATACAGGACTTCGTGAATCGAGTCACAGCAATGGAAACGGTTACAGCCGTTTTGTTAACGAATGTGAT
CCAGATCGTTATCTTGATGTTTTAGATATTGCCGGTCCGGCAGCACGCAAAGTTAACTGACGCCAGAGCC
ATTCCACCGGCCCCTGGCGGAAGTAACGCAGCCAGGGATCCGATGCGCCTGCCTGTATTACCCATCGTCT
TGAGTTCGTGCCGGACGGTGGACTCTATCGCTATGTGCTGACAAAAATATATTGAGTCGGTAGTGCTGAC
CTTGCCGGAGGCGGCCTTAGCACCCTCTCCGGCCAACGGTTC
