>Addgene plasmid #26757 | pNNS2-ySEc | addgene partial sequence | sequence record 33191 | 26757 with EcCFP-R (agcattgaacaccccaagtc)
CCCTCACCAGAGACAGAAAATTTGTGACCATTAACATCACCATCCAGTTCAACCAGAATTGGAACAACAC
CAGTGAACAGTTCTTCACCTTTGCTTCTTTTGCTAGTCATGCGGTACCTTTCTCCTCTTTAAAGTTAACT
CGAGCATCATGACCGTTTTGCAGTAATTGCACACAGGTATGACTTCCAATGTAACCGCTACCACCGGTAA
CCAGAACTCTCATAATTCGCTCCATTAGGCTTATGGTATGAAATAACCATAGCATAACAAAGATGCGAAA
AGTGTGACATGGAATAAATTAGTGGAATCGTTTAC
